>Addgene plasmid #157703 | pcDNA5-FRT-TO-Nsp9 | addgene full sequence | sequence record 307867 | Addgene NGS Result
ATTTAAGCTACAACAAGGCAAGGCTTGACCGACAATTGCATGAAGAATCTGCTTAGGGTTAGGCGTTTTG
CGCTGCTTCGCGATGTACGGGCCAGATATACGCGTTGACATTGATTATTGACTAGTTATTAATAGTAATC
AATTACGGGGTCATTAGTTCATAGCCCATATATGGAGTTCCGCGTTACATAACTTACGGTAAATGGCCCG
CCTGGCTGACCGCCCAACGACCCCCGCCCATTGACGTCAATAATGACGTATGTTCCCATAGTAACGCCAA
TAGGGACTTTCCATTGACGTCAATGGGTGGAGTATTTACGGTAAACTGCCCACTTGGCAGTACATCAAGT
GTATCATATGCCAAGTACGCCCCCTATTGACGTCAATGACGGTAAATGGCCCGCCTGGCATTATGCCCAG
TACATGACCTTATGGGACTTTCCTACTTGGCAGTACATCTACGTATTAGTCATCGCTATTACCATGGTGA
TGCGGTTTTGGCAGTACATCAATGGGCGTGGATAGCGGTTTGACTCACGGGGATTTCCAAGTCTCCACCC
CATTGACGTCAATGGGAGTTTGTTTTGGCACCAAAATCAACGGGACTTTCCAAAATGTCGTAACAACTCC
GCCCCATTGACGCAAATGGGCGGTAGGCGTGTACGGTGGGAGGTCTATATAAGCAGAGCTCTCCCTATCA
GTGATAGAGATCTCCCTATCAGTGATAGAGATCGTCGACGAGCTCGTTTAGTGAACCGTCAGATCGCCTG
GAGACGCCATCCACGCTGTTTTGACCTCCATAGAAGACACCGGGACCGATCCAGCCTCCGGACTCTAGCG
TTTAAACTTAAGCTTGGTACCGAGCTCGGATCCGGGATGAATAATGAACTTAGCCCCGTTGCGTTGAGAC
AAATGTCTTGCGCCGCCGGAACGACTCAGACGGCCTGTACTGATGACAATGCTCTTGCATATTATAATAC
TACAAAGGGCGGTCGGTTTGTGTTGGCTCTTCTTTCCGATCTGCAAGATTTGAAATGGGCGCGGTTTCCG
AAAAGCGATGGAACAGGCACCATTTACACGGAATTGGAACCGCCTTGCCGATTCGTGACGGATACTCCTA
AGGGGCCTAAAGTGAAATACTTGTACTTTATCAAGGGTCTTAACAATTTGAACCGGGGTATGGTGCTCGG
CAGTCTGGCTGCAACGGTCCGCCTGCAAGCCTAGGAGATATCCAGCACAGTGGCGGCCGCTCGAGTCTAG
AGGGCCCGTTTAAACCCGCTGATCAGCCTCGACTGTGCCTTCTAGTTGCCAGCCATCTGTTGTTTGCCCC
TCCCCCGTGCCTTCCTTGACCCTGGAAGGTGCCACTCCCACTGTCCTTTCCTAATAAAATGAGGAAATTG
CATCGCATTGTCTGAGTAGGTGTCATTCTATTCTGGGGGGTGGGGTGGGGCAGGACAGCAAGGGGGAGGA
TTGGGAAGACAATAGCAGGCATGCTGGGGATGCGGTGGGCTCTATGGCTTCTGAGGCGGAAAGAACCAGC
TGGGGCTCTAGGGGGTATCCCC
[124 nt withheld, positions 1563-1686]
C
[91 nt withheld, positions 1688-1778]
AGGGTGATGGTTCACGTACCTAGAAGTTCCTATTCCGAAGTTCCTATTCTCTAGAAAGTATAGGAACTTC
CTTGGCCAAAAAGCCTGAACTCACCGCGACGTCTGTCGAGAAGTTTCTGATCGAAAAGTTCGACAGCGTC
TCCGACCTGATGCAGCTCTCGGAGGGCGAAGAATCTCGTGCTTTCAGCTTCGATGTAGGAGGGCGTGGAT
ATGTCCTGCGGGTAAATAGCTGCGCCGATGGTTTCTACAAAGATCGTTATGTTTATCGGCACTTTGCATC
GGCCGCGCTCCCGATTCCGGAAGTGCTTGACATTGGGGAATTCAGCGAGAGCCTGACCTATTGCATCTCC
CGCCGTGCACAGGGTGTCACGTTGCAAGACCTGCCTGAAACCGAACTGCCCGCTGTTCTGCAGCCGGTCG
CGGAGGCCATGGATGCGATCGCTGCGGCCGATCTTAGCCAGACGAGCGGGTTCGGCCCATTCGGACCGCA
AGGAATCGGTCAATACACTACATGGCGTGATTTCATATGCGCGATTGCTGATCCCCATGTGTATCACTGG
CAAACTGTGATGGACGACACCGTCAGTGCGTCCGTCGCGCAGGCTCTCGATGAGCTGATGCTTTGGGCCG
AGGACTGCCCCGAAGTCCGGCACCTCGTGCACGCGGATTTCGGCTCCAACAATGTCCTGACGGACAATGG
CCGCATAACAGCGGTCATTGACTGGAGCGAGGCGATGTTCGGGGATTCCCAATACGAGGTCGCCAACATC
TTCTTCTGGAGGCCGTGGTTGGCTTGTATGGAGCAGCAGACGCGCTACTTCGAGCGGAGGCATCCGGAGC
TTGCAGGATCGCCGCGGCTCCGGGCGTATATGCTCCGCATTGGTCTTGACCAACTCTATCAGAGCTTGGT
TGACGGCAATTTCGATGATGCAGCTTGGGCGCAGGGTCGATGCGACGCAATCGTCCGATCCGGAGCCGGG
ACTGTCGGGCGTACACAAATCGCCCGCAGAAGCGCGGCCGTCTGGACCGATGGCTGTGTAGAAGTACTCG
CCGATAGTGGAAACCGACGCCCCAGCACTCGTCCGAGGGCAAAGGAATAGCACGTACTACGAGATTTCGA
TTCCACCGCCGCCTTCTATGAAAGGTTGGGCTTCGGAATCGTTTTCCGGGACGCCGGCTGGATGATCCTC
CAGCGCGGGGATCTCATGCTGGAGTTCTTCGCCCACCCCAACTTGTTTATTGCAGCTTATAATGGTTACA
AATAAAGCAATAGCATCACAAATTTCACAAATAAAGCATTTTTTTCACTGCATTCTAGTTGTGGTTTGTC
CAAACTCATCAATGTATCTTATCATGTCTGTATACCGTCGACCTCTAGCTAGAGCTTGGCGTAATCATGG
TCATAGCTGTTTCCTGTGTGAAATTGTTATCCGCTCACAATTCCACACAACATACGAGCCGGAAGCATAA
AGTGTAAAGCCTGGGGTGCCTAATGAGTGAGCTAACTCACATTAATTGCGTTGCGCTCACTGCCCGCTTT
CCAGTCGGGAAACCTGTCGTGCCAGCTGCATTAATGAATCGGCCAACGCGCGGGGAGAGGCGGTTTGCGT
ATTGGGCGCTCTTCCGCTTCCTCGCTCACTGACTCGCTGCGCTCGGTCGTTCGGCTGCGGCGAGCGGTAT
CAGCTCACTCAAAGGCGGTAATACGGTTATCCACAGAATCAGGGGATAACGCAGGAAAGAACATGTGAGC
AAAAGGCCAGCAAAAGGCCAGGAACCGTAAAAAGGCCGCGTTGCTGGCGTTTTTCCATAGGCTCCGCCCC
CCTGACGAGCATCACAAAAATCGACGCTCAAGTCAGAGGTGGCGAAACCCGACAGGACTATAAAGATACC
AGGCGTTTCCCCCTGGAAGCTCCCTCGTGCGCTCTCCTGTTCCGACCCTGCCGCTTACCGGATACCTGTC
CGCCTTTCTCCCTTCGGGAAGCGTGGCGCTTTCTCATAGCTCACGCTGTAGGTATCTCAGTTCGGTGTAG
GTCGTTCGCTCCAAGCTGGGCTGTGTGCACGAACCCCCCGTTCAGCCCGACCGCTGCGCCTTATCCGGTA
ACTATCGTCTTGAGTCCAACCCGGTAAGACACGACTTATCGCCACTGGCAGCAGCCACTGGTAACAGGAT
TAGCAGAGCGAGGTATGTAGGCGGTGCTACAGAGTTCTTGAAGTGGTGGCCTAACTACGGCTACACTAGA
AGAACAGTATTTGGTATCTGCGCTCTGCTGAAGCCAGTTACCTTCGGAAAAAGAGTTGGTAGCTCTTGAT
CCGGCAAACAAACCACCGCTGGTAGCGGTGGTTTTTTTGTTTGCAAGCAGCAGATTACGCGCAGAAAAAA
AGGATCTCAAGAAGATCCTTTGATCTTTTCTACGGGGTCTGACGCTCAGTGGAACGAAAACTCACGTTAA
GGGATTTTGGTCATGAGATTATCAAAAAGGATCTTCACCTAGATCCTTTTAAATTAAAAATGAAGTTTTA
AATCAATCTAAAGTATATATGAGTAAACTTGGTCTGACAGTTACCAATGCTTAATCAGTGAGGCACCTAT
CTCAGCGATCTGTCTATTTCGTTCATCCATAGTTGCCTGACTCCCCGTCGTGTAGATAACTACGATACGG
GAGGGCTTACCATCTGGCCCCAGTGCTGCAATGATACCGCGAGACCCACGCTCACCGGCTCCAGATTTAT
CAGCAATAAACCAGCCAGCCGGAAGGGCCGAGCGCAGAAGTGGTCCTGCAACTTTATCCGCCTCCATCCA
GTCTATTAATTGTTGCCGGGAAGCTAGAGTAAGTAGTTCGCCAGTTAATAGTTTGCGCAACGTTGTTGCC
ATTGCTACAGGCATCGTGGTGTCACGCTCGTCGTTTGGTATGGCTTCATTCAGCTCCGGTTCCCAACGAT
CAAGGCGAGTTACATGATCCCCCATGTTGTGCAAAAAAGCGGTTAGCTCCTTCGGTCCTCCGATCGTTGT
CAGAAGTAAGTTGGCCGCAGTGTTATCACTCATGGTTATGGCAGCACTGCATAATTCTCTTACTGTCATG
CCATCCGTAAGATGCTTTTCTGTGACTGGTGAGTACTCAACCAAGTCATTCTGAGAATAGTGTATGCGGC
GACCGAGTTGCTCTTGCCCGGCGTCAATACGGGATAATACCGCGCCACATAGCAGAACTTTAAAAGTGCT
CATCATTGGAAAACGTTCTTCGGGGCGAAAACTCTCAAGGATCTTACCGCTGTTGAGATCCAGTTCGATG
TAACCCACTCGTGCACCCAACTGATCTTCAGCATCTTTTACTTTCACCAGCGTTTCTGGGTGAGCAAAAA
CAGGAAGGCAAAATGCCGCAAAAAAGGGAATAAGGGCGACACGGAAATGTTGAATACTCATACTCTTCCT
TTTTCAATATTATTGAAGCATTTATCAGGGTTATTGTCTCATGAGCGGATACATATTTGAATGTATTTAG
AAAAATAAACAAATAGGGGTTCCGCGCACATTTCCCCGAAAAGTGCCACCTGACGTCGACGGATCGGGAG
ATCTCCCGATCCCCTATGGTGCACTCTCAGTACAATCTGCTCTGATGCCGCATAGTTAAGCCAGTATCTG
CTCCCTGCTTGTGTGTTGGAGGTCGCTGAGTAGTGCGCGAGCAAA
Features (pLannotate 1.2.2; 20 found; start..end, strand, type, name):
    107..486     +  enhancer       CMV enhancer: human cytomegalovirus immediate early enhancer
    487..690     +  promoter       CMV promoter: human cytomegalovirus (CMV) immediate early promoter
    692..711     +  promoter       PLtetO-1 promoter (fragment): modified phage lambda PL promoter with tet operator sites (Lutz and Bujard, 1997)
    713..732     +  promoter       PLtetO-1 promoter (fragment): modified phage lambda PL promoter with tet operator sites (Lutz and Bujard, 1997)
    740..773     +  promoter       TRE3GV promoter (fragment): 3rd-generation Tet-responsive promoter that can be activated by binding of Tet-On® 3G, optimized for retroviral and lentiviral vectors
   1293..1517    +  polyA_signal   bGH poly(A) signal: bovine growth hormone polyadenylation signal
   1521..1542    +  promoter       SV40 promoter (fragment): SV40 enhancer and early promoter
   1563..1796    +  rep_origin     f1 ori (fragment) (sequence partly withheld): f1 bacteriophage origin of replication; arrow indicates direction of (+) strand synthesis
   1801..1848    +  protein_bind   FRT: FLP-mediated recombination occurs in the 8-bp core sequence TCTAGAAA (Turan and Bode, 2011). FLP recombinase from the Saccharomyces cerevisiae 2μ plasmid
   1856..2878    +  CDS            HygR: aminoglycoside phosphotransferase from E. coli; aph(4)-Ia; confers resistance to hygromycin
   2888..3013    +  CDS            ble (fragment): BLE_KLEPN - Experimental evidence at protein level: Swiss-Prot protein existence level 1. Binding protein with a strong affinity to the bleomycin family of antibiotics. Binds to CL990; an antimitotic-antibiotic compound. From Klebsiella pneumoniae.
   3008..3129    +  polyA_signal   SV40 poly(A) signal: SV40 polyadenylation signal
   3202..3218    -  protein_bind   lac operator: The lac repressor binds to the lac operator to inhibit transcription in E. coli. This inhibition can be relieved by adding lactose or isopropyl-β-D-thiogalactopyranoside (IPTG). lac repressor encoded by lacI
   3226..3256    -  promoter       lac promoter: promoter for the E. coli lac operon
   3271..3292    -  protein_bind   CAP binding site: CAP binding activates transcription in the presence of cAMP. E. coli catabolite activator protein
   3305..3397    -  CDS            lacI (fragment): lac repressor; lacI; The lac repressor binds to the lac operator to inhibit transcription in E. coli. This inhibition can be relieved by adding lactose or isopropyl-β-D-thiogalactopyranoside (IPTG).
   3580..4168    -  rep_origin     ori: high-copy-number ColE1/pMB1/pBR322/pUC origin of replication
   4339..5199    -  CDS            AmpR: β-lactamase; bla; confers resistance to ampicillin, carbenicillin, and related antibiotics
   5200..5304    -  promoter       AmpR promoter: bla
   5363..5415    -  misc_feature   bom (fragment): basis of mobility region from pBR322
