[The description below was written by a language model from this plasmid's Addgene catalogue record and pLannotate feature annotations shown in this document.]
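Description:
pcDNA5-FRT-TO-Nsp9 is a 5,463-nt mammalian expression plasmid built on the commercial pcDNA5-FRT-TO backbone. It is designed for tetracycline-inducible expression of untagged, codon-optimized SARS-CoV-2 Nsp9, a mature product of the ORF1ab polyprotein. In bacteria it is maintained as a high-copy plasmid through a ColE1/pUC-type origin and selected with ampicillin via the AmpR (β-lactamase) cassette. A fragment of the f1 origin and remnants of lac regulatory sequence are also present as backbone carry-over.

The expression cassette consists of the CMV immediate-early enhancer and promoter followed directly by two short tet operator elements, which the automated annotation labels as PLtetO-1 and TRE3GV fragments. In cells that express the Tet repressor, these operators keep the CMV promoter silent until tetracycline or doxycycline is added. The Nsp9 coding sequence itself was not annotated, but it presumably lies in the unlabelled interval between the operator region and the bGH polyadenylation signal. The cloning sites used are not recorded.

Downstream lies an FRT site immediately ahead of a hygromycin resistance gene with an SV40 poly(A) signal, and no promoter is annotated directly upstream of this gene. In this standard arrangement, FLP recombinase integrates the plasmid into a genomic FRT site in a suitable host line. Integration places the hygromycin gene behind a resident promoter, so hygromycin resistance selects for correct single-copy insertion.

The construct belongs to a set of integrative vectors for regulated expression of SARS-CoV-2 proteins implicated in RNA metabolism. The untagged version could plausibly serve as a control for tagged counterparts, although the record does not state this.
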