Addgene plasmid #157703: pcDNA5-FRT-TO-Nsp9
Purpose: mammalian expression of untagged SARS-CoV-2 Nsp9 under control of a tetracycline-inducible promoter
Depositing lab: David Tollervey. Depositing organization: University of Edinburgh. Publication: Integrative vectors for regulated expression of SARS-CoV-2 proteins implicated in RNA metabolism. Bresson S, Robertson N, Sani E, Turowski TW, Shchepachev V, Kompauerova M, Spanos C, Helwak A, Tollervey D. Wellcome Open Res. 2020 Nov 3;5:261. doi: 10.12688/wellcomeopenres.16322.1. eCollection 2020. PubMed 33313418.
Backbone
  Vector backbone: pcDNA5-FRT-TO
  Backbone manufacturer: Thermo Fisher
  Vector type: Mammalian Expression
  Selectable markers: Hygromycin
Growth in bacteria
  Bacterial resistance: Ampicillin, 100 μg/mL
  Growth temperature: 37°C
  Growth strain: DH5alpha
  Copy number: High Copy
Gene/Insert
  Gene/Insert name: Nsp9
  Species: SARS-CoV-2
  Mutation: codon optimized
  Entrez Gene: ORF1ab (a.k.a. GU280_gp01)
  Cloning method: Restriction Enzyme; 5′ cloning site Unknown (unknown if destroyed); 3′ cloning site Unknown (unknown if destroyed)
Resource information
  A portion of this plasmid was derived from a plasmid made by: IDT
Terms and licenses: Academic/Nonprofit Terms; Industry Terms
How to cite: pcDNA5-FRT-TO-Nsp9 was a gift from David Tollervey (Addgene plasmid # 157703 ; http://n2t.net/addgene:157703 ; RRID:Addgene_157703)
